Addgene plasmid #17757: pBabe-PDGF/B-zeo
Depositing lab: Susan Lindquist. Depositing organization: Whitehead Institute for Biomedical Research. Publication: Heat shock factor 1 is a powerful multifaceted modifier of carcinogenesis. Dai C, Whitesell L, Rogers AB, Lindquist S. Cell. 2007 Sep 21. 130(6):1005-18. 10.1016/j.cell.2007.07.020 PubMed 17889646.
Backbone
  Vector backbone: pBABE-zeo
  Backbone size w/o insert (bp): 4800
  Vector type: Mammalian Expression, Retroviral
  Selectable markers: Zeocin
Growth in bacteria
  Bacterial resistance: Ampicillin, 100 μg/mL
  Growth temperature: 37°C
  Growth strain: DH5alpha
  Copy number: High Copy
Gene/Insert
  Gene/Insert name: PDGF/B
  Species: H. sapiens (human)
  Insert size (bp): 2000
  Entrez Gene: PDGFB (a.k.a. IBGC5, PDGF-2, PDGF2, SIS, SSV, c-sis)
  Cloning method: Restriction Enzyme; 5′ cloning site BamHI (not destroyed); 3′ cloning site BamHI (not destroyed)
  Sequencing primers: 5′ pBABE5'; 3′ pBABE3'
Resource information
  A portion of this plasmid was derived from a plasmid made by: ATCC
Terms and licenses: Academic/Nonprofit Terms; Industry Terms: Not Available to Industry
How to cite: pBabe-PDGF/B-zeo was a gift from Susan Lindquist (Addgene plasmid # 17757 ; http://n2t.net/addgene:17757 ; RRID:Addgene_17757)
