[The description below was written by a language model from this plasmid's Addgene catalogue record.]
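Description:
pBabe-PDGF/B-zeo is a retroviral mammalian expression plasmid built on the pBABE-zeo backbone (about 4.8 kb without insert) and carrying a roughly 2 kb insert encoding human PDGFB, the platelet-derived growth factor B chain, also known as c-sis. The insert was placed into the vector by restriction cloning using BamHI at both ends, with both sites retained. Because the same enzyme flanks the insert, orientation is not enforced by the cloning strategy itself; it can be checked by sequencing from the standard pBABE 5′ and 3′ primer positions flanking the cloning site. The record notes that part of the plasmid derives from material obtained from ATCC. In bacteria it is maintained as a high-copy plasmid under ampicillin selection.

No feature table is provided, so the individual regulatory elements are not itemised in the record. In general, pBABE-series vectors are Moloney murine leukaemia virus-based: the inserted gene lies between the viral long terminal repeats together with a packaging signal, transcription of the insert is driven from the 5′ LTR, and a separate internal promoter expresses the drug-resistance marker. Here that marker confers Zeocin resistance, allowing selection of stably transduced mammalian cells. When introduced into a packaging cell line supplying viral proteins in trans, such a plasmid yields replication-defective retrovirus that integrates the PDGFB cassette into dividing target cells.

The construct is suited to stable, enforced expression of the PDGF-B growth factor oncogene. The associated publication concerns the role of heat shock factor 1 in carcinogenesis, which is consistent with use in oncogene-driven cell transformation experiments, although the record does not describe the specific application.
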