>Addgene plasmid #17757 | pBabe-PDGF/B-zeo | addgene partial sequence | sequence record 23684 | 17757 with pBABE-3'
TGCTGGCGATTCCTCGTCCACCACACTGGGATCCTTTTCCTCTTTACCTACATCTGCCAGAAATTGTCAT
AATAAATATACAAATCAGCTTTATCTATGATGTGAACAGTGCTCCCTGCATACAATGTCCTTGTGCAGTA
CACACCCTGCACAACCTTACATGGCAGTCGTGGCTGGGTTGGAATATGATGAGCAGGTCCCTTGCTGCCC
TGGCCTCTAGTCTTCTGCCCTAGAGAGGAGTGACTGGGATCATCTGGGGCCTTAATAAGGGGTTCAAGAG
CCCCTTGGTGGAGCAGACTGAAGGGCCAGGACAAGAGGAAAATGCAGGGTGGAGGTAGAGAGATGAAAGG
AACCAGAGGAAGAGGTGAATCAGAGTGGAGTGTGGGGAGGAAGGGGTGGCAGGAGGCAGGGGATACCCAG
GTCACCATCTACAGCCACCTCAACAGCAAACTCCATCTCTAACCCACCTGAGAGGGCACCCAGCCACTTG
GTGTGCTGGCCACACCCACCAAGAGGAGTCCACGTCTTCAAAACGAAAACGAAAAGAAGCCACTGTGCAC
AGAGGCACCAGGGAGACGAGGTGACTGGTGTTTGGGCACCGTGGGAGGGGTTTTCTCCAGTCTGTGTGCC
CGTCTGTGGTCTTAGCCATGGAGTCCGAGGCAGCCTGGCCTGCCTGGAGGTGCCTCCCCTCAGAGCTGGC
CAGGGGTTCAGGGATCAGGCNGGCTATGCTGAGAGGTCTCNGGGCTCCTCAGGACAATCCACAGCNCTCA
GGTGTGGCCAGNCACGGGCAGGGAATC
