>Addgene plasmid #17757 | pBabe-PDGF/B-zeo | addgene partial sequence | sequence record 80520 | pBABE5 5'-CTTTATCCAGCCCTCAC-3'
CGGATCCGGTGGTGGTGCAAATCAAAGAACTGCTCCTCAGTGGATGTTGCCTTTACTTCTAGGCCTGTAC
GGAAGTGTTACTTCTGCTCTAAAAGCTGCTGCAGGGGGGGGGGGGGGG
