>Addgene plasmid #17757 | pBabe-PDGF/B-zeo | addgene partial sequence | sequence record 80521 | MSCV-LTR-5 5'-CTACATCGTGACCTGGGAAGC-3'
CCCTCCCTGGGTCAAGCCCTTTGTACACCCTAAGCCTCCGCCTCCTCTTCCTCCATCCGCCCCGTCTCTC
CCCCTTGAACCTCCTCGTTCGACCCCGCCTCGATCCTCCCTTTATCCAGCCCTCACTCCTTCTCTAGGCG
CCGGCCGGATCCGGTGGTGGTGCAAATCAAAGAACTGCTCCTCAGTGGATGTTGCCTTTACTTCTAGGCC
TGTACGGAAGTGTTACTTCTGCTCTAAAAGCTGCTGCAGGGGGGGGGGGGGGG
