>Addgene plasmid #17757 | pBabe-PDGF/B-zeo | addgene partial sequence | sequence record 80522 | hPDGFB-R 5'-gattggcttcttccgcacaa-3'
GGTCGCAGCTGCACCTGGGTGGGGCGGCACTGCACGTTGCGGTTGTTGCAGCAGCCGGAGCAGCGCTGCA
CCTCCACACAGGGCGGCCACACCAGGAAGTTGGCGTTGGTGCGGTCTATGAGGCGCCGGGAGATCTCGAA
CACCTCGGTGCGCGTCTTGCACTCGGCGATCATGGCCGGCTCAGCAATGGTCAGGGAACCCAGGCTCCTT
CTTCCACGAGCCAAGCTCTCCAGCTCGCCTCCAGAGTGGGAGCGGGTCATGTTCAGGTCCAACTCGGCCC
CATCTTCCTCTCCGGGGTCTCCGTGCAGCAGGCGTTGGAGATCATCAAAGGAGCGGATCGAGTGGTCACT
CAGCATCTCATAAAGCTCCTCGGGAATGGGGTCCCCCTCGGCGCTGACCAGACGCAGGTAGCAGCAGAGA
GACAGGAAGAGCGCCCAGCAGCGATTCATGCCGACTCCGGGCCCGGCCCCGCGGGGCCCCGGACGCGTAG
ATCGAGCGCGCCGCCCCCGCGGCCAGGGTGGGGGGCTGGGGAGGGGGGTGGGCTCGGCTC
